Addgene plasmid #76648: SRMS gRNA (BRDN0001146489)
Purpose: 3rd generation lentiviral gRNA plasmid targeting human SRMS
Depositing lab: John Doench & David Root. Depositing organization: Broad Institute. Publication: Optimized sgRNA design to maximize activity and minimize off-target effects of CRISPR-Cas9. Doench JG, Fusi N, Sullender M, Hegde M, Vaimberg EW, Donovan KF, Smith I, Tothova Z, Wilen C, Orchard R, Virgin HW, Listgarten J, Root DE. Nat Biotechnol. 2016 Jan 18. doi: 10.1038/nbt.3437. PubMed 26780180.
Backbone
  Vector backbone: lentiGuide-Puro
  Backbone manufacturer: Zhang Lab (Addgene plasmid # 52963)
  Vector type: Mammalian Expression, Lentiviral, CRISPR
  Selectable markers: Puromycin
Growth in bacteria
  Bacterial resistance: Ampicillin, 100 μg/mL
  Growth temperature: 37°C
  Growth strain: DH5alpha
  Copy number: High Copy
Gene/Insert
  Gene/Insert name: SRMS (alt names: SRMS; NM_080823.3)
  gRNA/shRNA sequence: ACTCCGAATTCGCCCTTGGG
  Species: H. sapiens (human)
  Entrez Gene: SRMS (a.k.a. SRM, C20orf148, dJ697K14.1)
  Promoter: hU6
  Cloning method: Unknown
  Sequencing primers: 5′ U6-F; 3′ pS2-R
Terms and licenses: Academic/Nonprofit Terms; Industry Terms: Not Available to Industry
Depositor comments: The gRNA was designed to target the following Genbank reference sequence(s): NM_080823.3. Note that this plasmid does NOT contain Cas9. It should be used in conjunction with lentiCas9-Blast (Addgene #52962) or otherwise with cell lines already expressing Cas9. Browse the full kinome gRNA library at http://www.addgene.org/pooled-library/broadgpp-human-kinome/ or visit http://www.broadinstitute.org/rnai/public/ for detailed protocols and information.
How to cite: SRMS gRNA (BRDN0001146489) was a gift from John Doench & David Root (Addgene plasmid # 76648 ; http://n2t.net/addgene:76648 ; RRID:Addgene_76648)
