[The description below was written by a language model from this plasmid's Addgene catalogue record and pLannotate feature annotations shown in this document.]
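Description:
SRMS gRNA (BRDN0001146489) is a third-generation lentiviral CRISPR guide plasmid built on the lentiGuide-Puro backbone, carrying a single guide RNA directed against the human SRMS gene, which was designed against its RefSeq transcript. The assembled sequence is about 8.3 kb. In bacteria it is maintained at high copy through a ColE1/pUC-type origin and selected with ampicillin via the β-lactamase gene. An f1 origin, lac promoter/operator remnants, T7 and T3 promoters, and an SV40 origin and polyadenylation signal are also annotated as backbone elements.

The viral genome is transcribed from an RSV promoter fused to a truncated HIV-1 5' LTR, which makes transcription Tat-independent. This is followed by the Ψ packaging signal with a partial gag sequence, the Rev response element for Rev-dependent nuclear export, and a central polypurine tract that aids nuclear import of the reverse-transcribed genome. The ΔU3 3' LTR renders the integrated provirus self-inactivating. Two expression units sit between the LTRs. A human U6 RNA polymerase III promoter drives the SRMS-specific spacer joined to the Streptococcus pyogenes Cas9 guide scaffold. An EF-1α core promoter with its intron A drives puromycin N-acetyltransferase for selection of transduced mammalian cells, with a WPRE downstream to enhance transcript expression.

The plasmid does not encode Cas9, so it is meant to be used with a separate Cas9 lentiviral vector or in cells that already express Cas9. It is an individual clone from a human kinome-targeting guide collection and is suited to knocking out SRMS in human cells.
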