Features (pLannotate 1.2.2; 29 found; start..end, strand, type, name):
     14..80      +  CDS            small t antigen (fragment): SV40 (simian virus 40) small t antigen
    106..317     +  promoter       EF-1α core promoter: core promoter for human elongation factor EF-1α
    318..1256    +  intron         EF-1α intron A: intron upstream of the start codon of human EF-1α
   1278..1877    +  CDS            PuroR (fragment): puromycin N-acetyltransferase; pac from Streptomyces; confers resistance to puromycin
   1893..2481    +  misc_feature   WPRE: woodchuck hepatitis virus posttranscriptional regulatory element
   2532..2551    +  misc_feature   cPPT/CTS (fragment): central polypurine tract and central termination sequence of HIV-1
   2553..2786    +  LTR            3' LTR (ΔU3): self-inactivating 3' long terminal repeat (LTR) from HIV-1
   2864..2985    +  polyA_signal   SV40 poly(A) signal: SV40 polyadenylation signal
   3025..3160    +  rep_origin     SV40 ori: SV40 origin of replication
   3181..3199    -  promoter       T7 promoter: promoter for bacteriophage T7 RNA polymerase
   3207..3362    +  CDS            lacZα (fragment): LacZα fragment of β-galactosidase; lacZ fragment
   3367..3795    +  rep_origin     f1 ori (sequence partly withheld): f1 bacteriophage origin of replication; arrow indicates direction of (+) strand synthesis
   3848..3952    +  promoter       AmpR promoter: bla
   3953..4813    +  CDS            AmpR: β-lactamase; bla; confers resistance to ampicillin, carbenicillin, and related antibiotics
   4984..5572    +  rep_origin     ori: high-copy-number ColE1/pMB1/pBR322/pUC origin of replication
   5755..5847    +  CDS            lacI (fragment): lac repressor; lacI; The lac repressor binds to the lac operator to inhibit transcription in E. coli. This inhibition can be relieved by adding lactose or isopropyl-β-D-thiogalactopyranoside (IPTG).
   5860..5881    +  protein_bind   CAP binding site: CAP binding activates transcription in the presence of cAMP. E. coli catabolite activator protein
   5896..5926    +  promoter       lac promoter: promoter for the E. coli lac operon
   5934..5950    +  protein_bind   lac operator: The lac repressor binds to the lac operator to inhibit transcription in E. coli. This inhibition can be relieved by adding lactose or isopropyl-β-D-thiogalactopyranoside (IPTG). lac repressor encoded by lacI
   5995..6013    +  promoter       T3 promoter: promoter for bacteriophage T3 RNA polymerase
   6041..6267    +  promoter       RSV promoter: Rous sarcoma virus enhancer/promoter
   6268..6448    +  LTR            5' LTR (truncated): truncated 5' long terminal repeat (LTR) from HIV-1
   6495..6620    +  misc_feature   HIV-1 Ψ: packaging signal of human immunodeficiency virus type 1
   6604..6967    +  CDS            HIV-1 gag (fragment): gag protein from human immunodeficiency virus 1; gag
   7113..7346    +  misc_feature   RRE: The Rev response element (RRE) of HIV-1 allows for Rev-dependent mRNA export from the nucleus to the cytoplasm.
   7723..7749    +  CDS            Rev (fragment): human immunodeficiency virus 1 (HIV-1) Rev protein; rev; enhances nuclear export of unspliced and incompletely spliced viral mRNAs
   7753..7993    +  promoter       U6 promoter: RNA polymerase III promoter for human U6 snRNA
   8023..8098    +  misc_RNA       gRNA scaffold: guide RNA scaffold for the Streptococcus pyogenes CRISPR/Cas9 system
   8154..8271    +  misc_feature   cPPT/CTS: central polypurine tract and central termination sequence of HIV-1
>Addgene plasmid #76648 | SRMS gRNA (BRDN0001146489) | addgene full sequence | sequence record 186234 | Addgene Assembled Sequence
CCCGGGTGCAAAGATGGATAAAGTTTTAAACAGAGAGGAATCTTTGCAGCTAATGGACCTTCTAGGTCTT
GAAAGGAGTGGGAATTGGCTCCGGTGCCCGTCAGTGGGCAGAGCGCACATCGCCCACAGTCCCCGAGAAG
TTGGGGGGAGGGGTCGGCAATTGATCCGGTGCCTAGAGAAGGTGGCGCGGGGTAAACTGGGAAAGTGATG
TCGTGTACTGGCTCCGCCTTTTTCCCGAGGGTGGGGGAGAACCGTATATAAGTGCAGTAGTCGCCGTGAA
CGTTCTTTTTCGCAACGGGTTTGCCGCCAGAACACAGGTAAGTGCCGTGTGTGGTTCCCGCGGGCCTGGC
CTCTTTACGGGTTATGGCCCTTGCGTGCCTTGAATTACTTCCACCTGGCTGCAGTACGTGATTCTTGATC
CCGAGCTTCGGGTTGGAAGTGGGTGGGAGAGTTCGAGGCCTTGCGCTTAAGGAGCCCCTTCGCCTCGTGC
TTGAGTTGAGGCCTGGCCTGGGCGCTGGGGCCGCCGCGTGCGAATCTGGTGGCACCTTCGCGCCTGTCTC
GCTGCTTTCGATAAGTCTCTAGCCATTTAAAATTTTTGATGACCTGCTGCGACGCTTTTTTTCTGGCAAG
ATAGTCTTGTAAATGCGGGCCAAGATCTGCACACTGGTATTTCGGTTTTTGGGGCCGCGGGCGGCGACGG
GGCCCGTGCGTCCCAGCGCACATGTTCGGCGAGGCGGGGCCTGCGAGCGCGGCCACCGAGAATCGGACGG
GGGTAGTCTCAAGCTGGCCGGCCTGCTCTGGTGCCTGGCCTCGCGCCGCCGTGTATCGCCCCGCCCTGGG
CGGCAAGGCTGGCCCGGTCGGCACCAGTTGCGTGAGCGGAAAGATGGCCGCTTCCCGGCCCTGCTGCAGG
GAGCTCAAAATGGAGGACGCGGCGCTCGGGAGAGCGGGCGGGTGAGTCACCCACACAAAGGAAAAGGGCC
TTTCCGTCCTCAGCCGTCGCTTCATGTGACTCCACGGAGTACCGGGCGCCGTCCAGGCACCTCGATTAGT
TCTCGAGCTTTTGGAGTACGTCGTCTTTAGGTTGGGGGGAGGGGTTTTATGCGATGGAGTTTCCCCACAC
TGAGTGGGTGGAGACTGAAGTTAGGCCAGCTTGGCACTTGATGTAATTCTCCTTGGAATTTGCCCTTTTT
GAGTTTGGATCTTGGTTCATTCTCAAGCCTCAGACAGTGGTTCAAAGTTTTTTTCTTCCATTTCAGGTGT
CGTGACGTACGGCCACCATGACCGAGTACAAGCCCACGGTGCGCCTCGCCACCCGCGACGACGTCCCCAG
GGCCGTACGCACCCTCGCCGCCGCGTTCGCCGACTACCCCGCCACGCGCCACACCGTCGATCCGGACCGC
CACATCGAGCGGGTCACCGAGCTGCAAGAACTCTTCCTCACGCGCGTCGGGCTCGACATCGGCAAGGTGT
GGGTCGCGGACGACGGCGCCGCCGTGGCGGTCTGGACCACGCCGGAGAGCGTCGAAGCGGGGGCGGTGTT
CGCCGAGATCGGCCCGCGCATGGCCGAGTTGAGCGGTTCCCGGCTGGCCGCGCAGCAACAGATGGAAGGC
CTCCTGGCGCCGCACCGGCCCAAGGAGCCCGCGTGGTTCCTGGCCACCGTCGGAGTCTCGCCCGACCACC
AGGGCAAGGGTCTGGGCAGCGCCGTCGTGCTCCCCGGAGTGGAGGCGGCCGAGCGCGCCGGGGTGCCCGC
CTTCCTGGAGACCTCCGCGCCCCGCAACCTCCCCTTCTACGAGCGGCTCGGCTTCACCGTCACCGCCGAC
GTCGAGGTGCCCGAAGGACCGCGCACCTGGTGCATGACCCGCAAGCCCGGTGCCTGAACGCGTTAAGTCG
ACAATCAACCTCTGGATTACAAAATTTGTGAAAGATTGACTGGTATTCTTAACTATGTTGCTCCTTTTAC
GCTATGTGGATACGCTGCTTTAATGCCTTTGTATCATGCTATTGCTTCCCGTATGGCTTTCATTTTCTCC
TCCTTGTATAAATCCTGGTTGCTGTCTCTTTATGAGGAGTTGTGGCCCGTTGTCAGGCAACGTGGCGTGG
TGTGCACTGTGTTTGCTGACGCAACCCCCACTGGTTGGGGCATTGCCACCACCTGTCAGCTCCTTTCCGG
GACTTTCGCTTTCCCCCTCCCTATTGCCACGGCGGAACTCATCGCCGCCTGCCTTGCCCGCTGCTGGACA
GGGGCTCGGCTGTTGGGCACTGACAATTCCGTGGTGTTGTCGGGGAAATCATCGTCCTTTCCTTGGCTGC
TCGCCTGTGTTGCCACCTGGATTCTGCGCGGGACGTCCTTCTGCTACGTCCCTTCGGCCCTCAATCCAGC
GGACCTTCCTTCCCGCGGCCTGCTGCCGGCTCTGCGGCCTCTTCCGCGTCTTCGCCTTCGCCCTCAGACG
AGTCGGATCTCCCTTTGGGCCGCCTCCCCGCGTCGACTTTAAGACCAATGACTTACAAGGCAGCTGTAGA
TCTTAGCCACTTTTTAAAAGAAAAGGGGGGACTGGAAGGGCTAATTCACTCCCAACGAAGACAAGATCTG
CTTTTTGCTTGTACTGGGTCTCTCTGGTTAGACCAGATCTGAGCCTGGGAGCTCTCTGGCTAACTAGGGA
ACCCACTGCTTAAGCCTCAATAAAGCTTGCCTTGAGTGCTTCAAGTAGTGTGTGCCCGTCTGTTGTGTGA
CTCTGGTAACTAGAGATCCCTCAGACCCTTTTAGTCAGTGTGGAAAATCTCTAGCAGTACGTATAGTAGT
TCATGTCATCTTATTATTCAGTATTTATAACTTGCAAAGAAATGAATATCAGAGAGTGAGAGGAACTTGT
TTATTGCAGCTTATAATGGTTACAAATAAAGCAATAGCATCACAAATTTCACAAATAAAGCATTTTTTTC
ACTGCATTCTAGTTGTGGTTTGTCCAAACTCATCAATGTATCTTATCATGTCTGGCTCTAGCTATCCCGC
CCCTAACTCCGCCCATCCCGCCCCTAACTCCGCCCAGTTCCGCCCATTCTCCGCCCCATGGCTGACTAAT
TTTTTTTATTTATGCAGAGGCCGAGGCCGCCTCGGCCTCTGAGCTATTCCAGAAGTAGTGAGGAGGCTTT
TTTGGAGGCCTAGGGACGTACCCAATTCGCCCTATAGTGAGTCGTATTACGCGCGCTCACTGGCCGTCGT
TTTACAACGTCGTGACTGGGAAAACCCTGGCGTTACCCAACTTAATCGCCTTGCAGCACATCCCCCTTTC
GCCAGCTGGCGTAATAGCGAAGAGGCCCGCACCGATCGCCCTTCCCAACAGTTGCGCAGCCTGAATGGCG
AATGGG
[124 nt withheld, positions 3367-3490]
C
[91 nt withheld, positions 3492-3582]
A
[49 nt withheld, positions 3584-3632]
CCTTTGACGTTGGAGTCCACGTTCTTT
[37 nt withheld, positions 3660-3696]
ACCCTATCTCGGTCTATTCTTTTGATTTATAAGGGATTTTGCCGATTTCGGCCTATTGGTTAAAAAATGA
GCTGATTTAACAAAAATTTAACGCGAATTTTAACAAAATATTAACGCTTACAATTTAGGTGGCACTTTTC
GGGGAAATGTGCGCGGAACCCCTATTTGTTTATTTTTCTAAATACATTCAAATATGTATCCGCTCATGAG
ACAATAACCCTGATAAATGCTTCAATAATATTGAAAAAGGAAGAGTATGAGTATTCAACATTTCCGTGTC
GCCCTTATTCCCTTTTTTGCGGCATTTTGCCTTCCTGTTTTTGCTCACCCAGAAACGCTGGTGAAAGTAA
AAGATGCTGAAGATCAGTTGGGTGCACGAGTGGGTTACATCGAACTGGATCTCAACAGCGGTAAGATCCT
TGAGAGTTTTCGCCCCGAAGAACGTTTTCCAATGATGAGCACTTTTAAAGTTCTGCTATGTGGCGCGGTA
TTATCCCGTATTGACGCCGGGCAAGAGCAACTCGGTCGCCGCATACACTATTCTCAGAATGACTTGGTTG
AGTACTCACCAGTCACAGAAAAGCATCTTACGGATGGCATGACAGTAAGAGAATTATGCAGTGCTGCCAT
AACCATGAGTGATAACACTGCGGCCAACTTACTTCTGACAACGATCGGAGGACCGAAGGAGCTAACCGCT
TTTTTGCACAACATGGGGGATCATGTAACTCGCCTTGATCGTTGGGAACCGGAGCTGAATGAAGCCATAC
CAAACGACGAGCGTGACACCACGATGCCTGTAGCAATGGCAACAACGTTGCGCAAACTATTAACTGGCGA
ACTACTTACTCTAGCTTCCCGGCAACAATTAATAGACTGGATGGAGGCGGATAAAGTTGCAGGACCACTT
CTGCGCTCGGCCCTTCCGGCTGGCTGGTTTATTGCTGATAAATCTGGAGCCGGTGAGCGTGGGTCTCGCG
GTATCATTGCAGCACTGGGGCCAGATGGTAAGCCCTCCCGTATCGTAGTTATCTACACGACGGGGAGTCA
GGCAACTATGGATGAACGAAATAGACAGATCGCTGAGATAGGTGCCTCACTGATTAAGCATTGGTAACTG
TCAGACCAAGTTTACTCATATATACTTTAGATTGATTTAAAACTTCATTTTTAATTTAAAAGGATCTAGG
TGAAGATCCTTTTTGATAATCTCATGACCAAAATCCCTTAACGTGAGTTTTCGTTCCACTGAGCGTCAGA
CCCCGTAGAAAAGATCAAAGGATCTTCTTGAGATCCTTTTTTTCTGCGCGTAATCTGCTGCTTGCAAACA
AAAAAACCACCGCTACCAGCGGTGGTTTGTTTGCCGGATCAAGAGCTACCAACTCTTTTTCCGAAGGTAA
CTGGCTTCAGCAGAGCGCAGATACCAAATACTGTTCTTCTAGTGTAGCCGTAGTTAGGCCACCACTTCAA
GAACTCTGTAGCACCGCCTACATACCTCGCTCTGCTAATCCTGTTACCAGTGGCTGCTGCCAGTGGCGAT
AAGTCGTGTCTTACCGGGTTGGACTCAAGACGATAGTTACCGGATAAGGCGCAGCGGTCGGGCTGAACGG
GGGGTTCGTGCACACAGCCCAGCTTGGAGCGAACGACCTACACCGAACTGAGATACCTACAGCGTGAGCT
ATGAGAAAGCGCCACGCTTCCCGAAGGGAGAAAGGCGGACAGGTATCCGGTAAGCGGCAGGGTCGGAACA
GGAGAGCGCACGAGGGAGCTTCCAGGGGGAAACGCCTGGTATCTTTATAGTCCTGTCGGGTTTCGCCACC
TCTGACTTGAGCGTCGATTTTTGTGATGCTCGTCAGGGGGGCGGAGCCTATGGAAAAACGCCAGCAACGC
GGCCTTTTTACGGTTCCTGGCCTTTTGCTGGCCTTTTGCTCACATGTTCTTTCCTGCGTTATCCCCTGAT
TCTGTGGATAACCGTATTACCGCCTTTGAGTGAGCTGATACCGCTCGCCGCAGCCGAACGACCGAGCGCA
GCGAGTCAGTGAGCGAGGAAGCGGAAGAGCGCCCAATACGCAAACCGCCTCTCCCCGCGCGTTGGCCGAT
TCATTAATGCAGCTGGCACGACAGGTTTCCCGACTGGAAAGCGGGCAGTGAGCGCAACGCAATTAATGTG
AGTTAGCTCACTCATTAGGCACCCCAGGCTTTACACTTTATGCTTCCGGCTCGTATGTTGTGTGGAATTG
TGAGCGGATAACAATTTCACACAGGAAACAGCTATGACCATGATTACGCCAAGCGCGCAATTAACCCTCA
CTAAAGGGAACAAAAGCTGGAGCTGCAAGCTTAATGTAGTCTTATGCAATACTCTTGTAGTCTTGCAACA
TGGTAACGATGAGTTAGCAACATGCCTTACAAGGAGAGAAAAAGCACCGTGCATGCCGATTGGTGGAAGT
AAGGTGGTACGATCGTGCCTTATTAGGAAGGCAACAGACGGGTCTGACATGGATTGGACGAACCACTGAA
TTGCCGCATTGCAGAGATATTGTATTTAAGTGCCTAGCTCGATACATAAACGGGTCTCTCTGGTTAGACC
AGATCTGAGCCTGGGAGCTCTCTGGCTAACTAGGGAACCCACTGCTTAAGCCTCAATAAAGCTTGCCTTG
AGTGCTTCAAGTAGTGTGTGCCCGTCTGTTGTGTGACTCTGGTAACTAGAGATCCCTCAGACCCTTTTAG
TCAGTGTGGAAAATCTCTAGCAGTGGCGCCCGAACAGGGACTTGAAAGCGAAAGGGAAACCAGAGGAGCT
CTCTCGACGCAGGACTCGGCTTGCTGAAGCGCGCACGGCAAGAGGCGAGGGGCGGCGACTGGTGAGTACG
CCAAAAATTTTGACTAGCGGAGGCTAGAAGGAGAGAGATGGGTGCGAGAGCGTCAGTATTAAGCGGGGGA
GAATTAGATCGCGATGGGAAAAAATTCGGTTAAGGCCAGGGGGAAAGAAAAAATATAAATTAAAACATAT
AGTATGGGCAAGCAGGGAGCTAGAACGATTCGCAGTTAATCCTGGCCTGTTAGAAACATCAGAAGGCTGT
AGACAAATACTGGGACAGCTACAACCATCCCTTCAGACAGGATCAGAAGAACTTAGATCATTATATAATA
CAGTAGCAACCCTCTATTGTGTGCATCAAAGGATAGAGATAAAAGACACCAAGGAAGCTTTAGACAAGAT
AGAGGAAGAGCAAAACAAAAGTAAGACCACCGCACAGCAAGCGGCCGCTGATCTTCAGACCTGGAGGAGG
AGATATGAGGGACAATTGGAGAAGTGAATTATATAAATATAAAGTAGTAAAAATTGAACCATTAGGAGTA
GCACCCACCAAGGCAAAGAGAAGAGTGGTGCAGAGAGAAAAAAGAGCAGTGGGAATAGGAGCTTTGTTCC
TTGGGTTCTTGGGAGCAGCAGGAAGCACTATGGGCGCAGCGTCAATGACGCTGACGGTACAGGCCAGACA
ATTATTGTCTGGTATAGTGCAGCAGCAGAACAATTTGCTGAGGGCTATTGAGGCGCAACAGCATCTGTTG
CAACTCACAGTCTGGGGCATCAAGCAGCTCCAGGCAAGAATCCTGGCTGTGGAAAGATACCTAAAGGATC
AACAGCTCCTGGGGATTTGGGGTTGCTCTGGAAAACTCATTTGCACCACTGCTGTGCCTTGGAATGCTAG
TTGGAGTAATAAATCTCTGGAACAGATTTGGAATCACACGACCTGGATGGAGTGGGACAGAGAAATTAAC
AATTACACAAGCTTAATACACTCCTTAATTGAAGAATCGCAAAACCAGCAAGAAAAGAATGAACAAGAAT
TATTGGAATTAGATAAATGGGCAAGTTTGTGGAATTGGTTTAACATAACAAATTGGCTGTGGTATATAAA
ATTATTCATAATGATAGTAGGAGGCTTGGTAGGTTTAAGAATAGTTTTTGCTGTACTTTCTATAGTGAAT
AGAGTTAGGCAGGGATATTCACCATTATCGTTTCAGACCCACCTCCCAACCCCGAGGGGACCCAGAGAGG
GCCTATTTCCCATGATTCCTTCATATTTGCATATACGATACAAGGCTGTTAGAGAGATAATTAGAATTAA
TTTGACTGTAAACACAAAGATATTAGTACAAAATACGTGACGTAGAAAGTAATAATTTCTTGGGTAGTTT
GCAGTTTTAAAATTATGTTTTAAAATGGACTATCATATGCTTACCGTAACTTGAAAGTATTTCGATTTCT
TGGCTTTATATATCTTGTGGAAAGGACGAAACACCGACTCCGAATTCGCCCTTGGGGTTTTAGAGCTAGA
AATAGCAAGTTAAAATAAGGCTAGTCCGTTATCAACTTGAAAAAGTGGCACCGAGTCGGTGCTTTTTTAA
GCTTGGCGTAACTAGATCTTGAGACAAATGGCAGTATTCATCCACAATTTTAAAAGAAAAGGGGGGATTG
GGGGGTACAGTGCAGGGGAAAGAATAGTAGACATAATAGCAACAGACATACAAACTAAAGAATTACAAAA
ACAAATTACAAAAATTCAAAATTTTCGGGTTTATTACAGGGACAGCAGAGATCCACTTTGGCGCCGGCTC
GAGGGGG
