>Addgene plasmid #76648 | SRMS gRNA (BRDN0001146489) | depositor partial sequence | sequence record 144108 | Target Sequence
ACTCCGAATTCGCCCTTGGG
