>Addgene plasmid #76648 | SRMS gRNA (BRDN0001146489) | addgene partial sequence | sequence record 186233 | hU6-F
CGTAGAAAGTAATAATTTCTTGGGTAGTTTGCAGCTTTTAAAATTATGTTTTAAAATGGACTATCATATG
CTTACCGTAACTTGAAAGTATTTCGATTTCTTGGCTTTATATATCTTGTGGAAAGGACGAAACACCGACT
CCGAATTCGCCCTTGGGGTTTTAGAGCTAGAAATAGCAAGTTAAAATAAGGCTAGTCCGTTATCAACTTG
AAAAAGTGGCACCGAGTCGGTGCTTTTTTAAGCTTGGCGTAACTAGATCTTGAGACAAATGGCAGTATTC
ATCCACAATTTTAAAAGAAAAGGGGGGATTGGGGGGTACAGTGCAGGGGAAAGAATAGTAGACATAATAG
CAACAGACATACAAACTAAAGAATTACAAAAACAAATTACAAAAATTCAAAATTTTCGGGTTTATTACAG
GGACAGCAGAGATCCACTTTGGCGCCGGCTCGAGGGGGCCCGGGTGCAAAGATGGATAAAGTTTTAAACA
GAGAGGAATCTTTGCAGCTAATGGACCTTCTAGGTCTTGAAAGGAGTGGGAATTGGCTCCGGTGCCCGTC
AGTGGGCAGA
